Addgene plasmid #14352: pAG304GPD-ccdB-DsRed
Purpose: (Empty Backbone)
Depositing lab: Susan Lindquist. Depositing organization: Whitehead Institute for Biomedical Research. Publication: A suite of Gateway cloning vectors for high-throughput genetic analysis in Saccharomyces cerevisiae. Alberti S, Gitler AD, Lindquist S. Yeast. 2007 Oct . 24(10):913-9. 10.1002/yea.1502 PubMed 17583893.
Backbone
  Vector backbone: pRS304
  Vector type: Yeast Expression ; Gateway Destination
  Selectable markers: TRP1
Growth in bacteria
  Bacterial resistance: Chloramphenicol and Ampicillin, 25 & 100 μg/mL
  Growth temperature: 37°C
  Growth strain: ccdB Survival
  Growth instructions: DB3.1, ccdB Survival
  Copy number: Unknown
Gene/Insert
  Gene/Insert name: None
  Tag / fusion protein: DsRed (C terminal on backbone)
  Cloning method: Gateway Cloning
  Sequencing primers: 5′ GPDPro_F
Terms and licenses: Academic/Nonprofit Terms; Industry Terms: Not Available to Industry
Depositor comments: Type of plasmid: integrating. This plasmid contains the Gateway technology from Invitrogen; Invitrogen requires purchasing of Gateway Clonase for carrying out the Gateway recombinational cloning reaction http://www.invitrogen.com Please note that the full plasmid sequence is provided as a reference only, and may not match the exact sequence of the plasmid.
How to cite: pAG304GPD-ccdB-DsRed was a gift from Susan Lindquist (Addgene plasmid # 14352 ; http://n2t.net/addgene:14352 ; RRID:Addgene_14352)
