[The description below was written by a language model from this plasmid's Addgene catalogue record and pLannotate feature annotations shown in this document.]
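Description:
pAG304GPD-ccdB-DsRed is an empty Gateway destination vector for protein expression in Saccharomyces cerevisiae, built on the pRS304 backbone. It is an integrating plasmid: the annotated sequence (about 7.5 kb) contains no yeast replication origin or centromere, so stable maintenance in yeast depends on insertion into the genome, with transformants selected through the TRP1 auxotrophic marker carried under its own promoter. In E. coli it replicates from a high-copy ColE1/pUC-type origin and carries AmpR (β-lactamase). An f1 origin and remnants of the pBluescript-derived lacZα/MCS region, flanked by T7 and T3 promoters, are also present.

The expression unit is driven by the strong constitutive GPD (TDH3/GAP) promoter and closed by the CYC1 terminator. Between them lies the Gateway cassette: attR1 and attR2 sites flanking a chloramphenicol resistance gene and the ccdB toxin gene. Because CcdB poisons gyrase in ordinary E. coli strains, the unrecombined vector must be propagated in a ccdB-tolerant strain, with chloramphenicol plus ampicillin maintaining the cassette. In an LR recombination with an entry clone, the cassette is exchanged for the gene of interest, and ccdB provides counter-selection against unreacted vector in standard strains. Immediately downstream of attR2 is a DsRed coding sequence (annotated as the monomeric DsRed-Monomer variant), so an open reading frame transferred in frame and without a stop codon is expressed as a C-terminal red fluorescent fusion.

The vector belongs to a suite of yeast Gateway plasmids designed for high-throughput genetic analysis, and suits constitutive expression of tagged proteins from a genomic insertion for localisation or expression studies. The depositor notes that the full sequence is provided for reference only and may not match the plasmid exactly.
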