Features (pLannotate 1.2.2; 28 found; start..end, strand, type, name):
    137..184     +  misc_feature   bom (fragment): basis of mobility region from pBR322
    185..465     +  promoter       TRP1 promoter: S. cerevisiae TRP1
    466..1140    +  CDS            TRP1: phosphoribosylanthranilate isomerase, required for tryptophan biosynthesis; S. cerevisiae TRP1; yeast auxotrophic marker
   1187..1236    +  misc_feature   bom (fragment): basis of mobility region from pBR322
   1237..1692    -  rep_origin     f1 ori (sequence partly withheld): f1 bacteriophage origin of replication; arrow indicates direction of (+) strand synthesis
   1700..1857    -  CDS            lacZα (fragment): LacZα fragment of β-galactosidase; lacZ fragment
   1860..1878    +  promoter       T7 promoter: promoter for bacteriophage T7 RNA polymerase
   1903..2547    +  promoter       GAP promoter: S. cerevisiae TDH3; promoter for glyceraldehyde-3-phosphate dehydrogenase
   2553..2573    +  misc_feature   MCS (fragment): pBluescript multiple cloning site
   2577..2701    +  protein_bind   attR1: mutant version of attR; recombination site for the Gateway® LR reaction LR Clonase™
   2726..2756    +  promoter       lac UV5 promoter: E. coli lac promoter with an "up" mutation
   2780..2809    +  promoter       cat promoter (fragment): promoter of the E. coli cat gene encoding chloramphenicol acetyltransferase
   2810..3469    +  CDS            CmR: chloramphenicol acetyltransferase; cat; confers resistance to chloramphenicol
   3651..3809    +  CDS            ccdA (fragment): CCDA_ECO57 - Also known as H, letA. Experimental evidence at protein level: Swiss-Prot protein existence level 1. Antitoxin component of a type II toxin-antitoxin (TA) system which inhibits the post-segregational killing (PSK) of plasmid-free cells, also referred to as a plasmid addiction system. Binds to and blocks the activity of CcdB; will also remove bound CcdB protein from the CcdB-GyrA complex by forming a CcdA-CcdB complex, a process termed rejuvenation. Functions as a transcriptional corepressor for the ccdAB operon, repression also requires CcdB (By similarity). From Escherichia coli
   3814..4116    +  CDS            ccdB: CCDB_ECOLI - Also known as G, letB, letD. Experimental evidence at protein level: Swiss-Prot protein existence level 1. Toxic component of a type II toxin-antitoxin (TA) system, functioning in plasmid maintainence. Responsible for the post- segregational killing (PSK) of plasmid-free cells, also referred to as a plasmid addiction system. Half-life of over 2 hours. Cell killing by CcdB is accompanied by filamentation, defects in chromosome and plasmid segregation, defects in cell division, formation of anucleate cells, decreased DNA synthesis and plasmid loss. Interferes with the activity of DN
   4160..4284    -  protein_bind   attR2: mutant version of attR; recombination site for the Gateway® LR reaction LR Clonase™
   4288..4315    +  misc_feature   MCS (fragment): pBluescript multiple cloning site
   4316..4993    +  CDS            DsRed-Monomer: monomeric derivative of DsRed fluorescent protein (Strongin et al., 2007) mammalian codon-optimized
   5000..5247    +  terminator     CYC1 terminator: S. cerevisiae CYC1; transcription terminator for CYC1
   5270..5288    -  promoter       T3 promoter: promoter for bacteriophage T3 RNA polymerase
   5333..5349    -  protein_bind   lac operator: The lac repressor binds to the lac operator to inhibit transcription in E. coli. This inhibition can be relieved by adding lactose or isopropyl-β-D-thiogalactopyranoside (IPTG). lac repressor encoded by lacI
   5357..5387    -  promoter       lac promoter: promoter for the E. coli lac operon
   5402..5423    -  protein_bind   CAP binding site: CAP binding activates transcription in the presence of cAMP. E. coli catabolite activator protein
   5436..5528    -  CDS            lacI (fragment): lac repressor; lacI; The lac repressor binds to the lac operator to inhibit transcription in E. coli. This inhibition can be relieved by adding lactose or isopropyl-β-D-thiogalactopyranoside (IPTG).
   5711..6299    -  rep_origin     ori: high-copy-number ColE1/pMB1/pBR322/pUC origin of replication
   6470..7330    -  CDS            AmpR: β-lactamase; bla; confers resistance to ampicillin, carbenicillin, and related antibiotics
   7331..7435    -  promoter       AmpR promoter: bla
   7530..35      +  CDS            rop (fragment) (across the origin): Rop protein, which maintains plasmids at low copy number; rop
>Addgene plasmid #14352 | pAG304GPD-ccdB-DsRed | depositor full sequence | sequence record 8015 | Author sequence
TCGCGCGTTTCGGTGATGACGGTGAAAACCTCTGACACATGCAGCTCCCGGAGACGGTCACAGCTTGTCT
GTAAGCGGATGCCGGGAGCAGACAAGCCCGTCAGGGCGCGTCAGCGGGTGTTGGCGGGTGTCGGGGCTGG
CTTAACTATGCGGCATCAGAGCAGATTGTACTGAGAGTGCACCAAACGACATTACTATATATATAATATA
GGAAGCATTTAATAGACAGCATCGTAATATATGTGTACTTTGCAGTTATGACGCCAGATGGCAGTAGTGG
AAGATATTCTTTATTGAAAAATAGCTTGTCACCTTACGTACAATCTTGATCCGGAGCTTTTCTTTTTTTG
CCGATTAAGAATTAATTCGGTCGAAAAAAGAAAAGGAGAGGGCCAAGAGGGAGGGCATTGGTGACTATTG
AGCACGTGAGTATACGTGATTAAGCACACAAAGGCAGCTTGGAGTATGTCTGTTATTAATTTCACAGGTA
GTTCTGGTCCATTGGTGAAAGTTTGCGGCTTGCAGAGCACAGAGGCCGCAGAATGTGCTCTAGATTCCGA
TGCTGACTTGCTGGGTATTATATGTGTGCCCAATAGAAAGAGAACAATTGACCCGGTTATTGCAAGGAAA
ATTTCAAGTCTTGTAAAAGCATATAAAAATAGTTCAGGCACTCCGAAATACTTGGTTGGCGTGTTTCGTA
ATCAACCTAAGGAGGATGTTTTGGCTCTGGTCAATGATTACGGCATTGATATCGTCCAACTGCATGGAGA
TGAGTCGTGGCAAGAATACCAAGAGTTCCTCGGTTTGCCAGTTATTAAAAGACTCGTATTTCCAAAAGAC
TGCAACATACTACTCAGTGCAGCTTCACAGAAACCTCATTCGTTTATTCCCTTGTTTGATTCAGAAGCAG
GTGGGACAGGTGAACTTTTGGATTGGAACTCGATTTCTGACTGGGTTGGAAGGCAAGAGAGCCCCGAAAG
CTTACATTTTATGTTAGCTGGTGGACTGACGCCAGAAAATGTTGGTGATGCGCTTAGATTAAATGGCGTT
ATTGGTGTTGATGTAAGCGGAGGTGTGGAGACAAATGGTGTAAAAGACTCTAACAAAATAGCAAATTTCG
TCAAAAATGCTAAGAAATAGGTTATTACTGAGTAGTATTTATTTAAGTATTGTTTGTGCACTTGCCTGCG
GTGTGAAATACCGCACAGATGCGTAAGGAGAAAATACCGCATCAGGAAATTGTAAACGTTAATATTTTGT
TAAAATTCGCGTTAAATTTTTGTTAAATCAGCTCATTTTTTAACCAATAGGCCGAAATCGGCAAAATCCC
TTATAAATCAAAAGAATAGACCGAGATAGGGT
[37 nt withheld, positions 1363-1399]
AAAGAACGTGGACTCCAACGTCAAAGG
[49 nt withheld, positions 1427-1475]
T
[91 nt withheld, positions 1477-1567]
G
[124 nt withheld, positions 1569-1692]
CGCGCCATTCGCCATTCAGGCTGCGCAACTGTTGGGAAGGGCGATCGGTGCGGGCCTCTTCGCTATTACG
CCAGCTGGCGAAGGGGGGATGTGCTGCAAGGCGATTAAGTTGGGTAACGCCAGGGTTTTCCCAGTCACGA
CGTTGTAAAACGACGGCCAGTGAATTGTAATACGACTCACTATAGGGCGAATTGGAGCTCTTCGAGTTTA
TCATTATCAATACTCGCCATTTCAAAGAATACGTAAATAATTAATAGTAGTGATTTTCCTAACTTTATTT
AGTCAAAAAATTAGCCTTTTAATTCTGCTGTAACCCGTACATGCCCAAAATAGGGGGCGGGTTACACAGA
ATATATAACACCGAAGGTGCCTGGGTGAACAGGTTTATTCCTGGCATCCACTAAATATAATGGAGCCCGC
TTTTTAAGCTGGCATCCAGAAAAAAAAAGAATCCCAGCACCAAAATATTGTTTTCTTCACCAACCATCAG
TTCATAGGTCCATTCTCTTAGCGCAACTACAGAGAACAGGGGCACAAACAGGCAAAAAACGGGCACAACC
TCAATGGAGTGATGCAACCTGCCTGGAGTAAATGATGACACAAGGCAATTGACCCACGCATGTATCTATC
TCATTTTCTTACACCTTCTATTACCTTCTGCTCTCTCTGATTTGGAAAAAGCTGAAAAAAAAGGTTGAAA
CCAGTTCCCTGAAATTATTCCCCTACTTGACTAATAAGTATATAAAGACGGTAGGTATTGATTGTAATTC
TGTAAATCTATTTCTTAAACTTCTTAAATTCTACTTTTATAGTTAGTCTTTTTTTTAGTTTTAAAACACC
AGAACTTAGTTTCGACGGATTCTAGAACTAGTGGATCCCCCATCACAAGTTTGTACAAAAAAGCTGAACG
AGAAACGTAAAATGATATAAATATCAATATATTAAATTAGATTTTGCATAAAAAACAGACTACATAATAC
TGTAAAACACAACATATCCAGTCACTATGGCGGCCGCATTAGGCACCCCAGGCTTTACACTTTATGCTTC
CGGCTCGTATAATGTGTGGATTTTGAGTTAGGATCCGTCGAGATTTTCAGGAGCTAAGGAAGCTAAAATG
GAGAAAAAAATCACTGGATATACCACCGTTGATATATCCCAATGGCATCGTAAAGAACATTTTGAGGCAT
TTCAGTCAGTTGCTCAATGTACCTATAACCAGACCGTTCAGCTGGATATTACGGCCTTTTTAAAGACCGT
AAAGAAAAATAAGCACAAGTTTTATCCGGCCTTTATTCACATTCTTGCCCGCCTGATGAATGCTCATCCG
GAATTCCGTATGGCAATGAAAGACGGTGAGCTGGTGATATGGGATAGTGTTCACCCTTGTTACACCGTTT
TCCATGAGCAAACTGAAACGTTTTCATCGCTCTGGAGTGAATACCACGACGATTTCCGGCAGTTTCTACA
CATATATTCGCAAGATGTGGCGTGTTACGGTGAAAACCTGGCCTATTTCCCTAAAGGGTTTATTGAGAAT
ATGTTTTTCGTCTCAGCCAATCCCTGGGTGAGTTTCACCAGTTTTGATTTAAACGTGGCCAATATGGACA
ACTTCTTCGCCCCCGTTTTCACCATGGGCAAATATTATACGCAAGGCGACAAGGTGCTGATGCCGCTGGC
GATTCAGGTTCATCATGCCGTCTGTGATGGCTTCCATGTCGGCAGAATGCTTAATGAATTACAACAGTAC
TGCGATGAGTGGCAGGGCGGGGCGTAAACGCCGCGTGGATCCGGCTTACTAAAAGCCAGATAACAGTATG
CGTATTTGCGCGCTGATTTTTGCGGTATAAGAATATATACTGATATGTATACCCGAAGTATGTCAAAAAG
AGGTATGCTATGAAGCAGCGTATTACAGTGACAGTTGACAGCGACAGCTATCAGTTGCTCAAGGCATATA
TGATGTCAATATCTCCGGTCTGGTAAGCACAACCATGCAGAATGAAGCCCGTCGTCTGCGTGCCGAACGC
TGGAAAGCGGAAAATCAGGAAGGGATGGCTGAGGTCGCCCGGTTTATTGAAATGAACGGCTCTTTTGCTG
ACGAGAACAGGGGCTGGTGAAATGCAGTTTAAGGTTTACACCTATAAAAGAGAGAGCCGTTATCGTCTGT
TTGTGGATGTACAGAGTGATATTATTGACACGCCCGGGCGACGGATGGTGATCCCCCTGGCCAGTGCACG
TCTGCTGTCAGATAAAGTCTCCCGTGAACTTTACCCGGTGGTGCATATCGGGGATGAAAGCTGGCGCATG
ATGACCACCGATATGGCCAGTGTGCCGGTCTCCGTTATCGGGGAAGAAGTGGCTGATCTCAGCCACCGCG
AAAATGACATCAAAAACGCCATTAACCTGATGTTCTGGGGAATATAAATGTCAGGCTCCCTTATACACAG
CCAGTCTGCAGGTCGACCATAGTGACTGGATATGTTGTGTTTTACAGTATTATGTAGTCTGTTTTTTATG
CAAAATCTAATTTAATATATTGATATTTATATCATTTTACGTTTCTCGTTCAGCTTTCTTGTACAAAGTG
GTGATGGGCTGCAGGAATTCGATATCAAGCTTAATGGACAACACCGAGGACGTCATCAAGGAGTTCATGC
AGTTCAAGGTGCGCATGGAGGGCTCCGTGAACGGCCACTACTTCGAGATCGAGGGCGAGGGCGAGGGCAA
GCCCTACGAGGGCACCCAGACCGCCAAGCTGCAGGTGACCAAGGGCGGCCCCCTGCCCTTCGCCTGGGAC
ATCCTGTCCCCCCAGTTCCAGTACGGCTCCAAGGCCTACGTGAAGCACCCCGCCGACATCCCCGACTACA
TGAAGCTGTCCTTCCCCGAGGGCTTCACCTGGGAGCGCTCCATGAACTTCGAGGACGGCGGCGTGGTGGA
GGTGCAGCAGGACTCCTCCCTGCAGGACGGCACCTTCATCTACAAGGTGAAGTTCAAGGGCGTGAACTTC
CCCGCCGACGGCCCCGTAATGCAGAAGAAGACTGCCGGCTGGGAGCCCTCCACCGAGAAGCTGTACCCCC
AGGACGGCGTGCTGAAGGGCGAGATCTCCCACGCCCTGAAGCTGAAGGACGGCGGCCACTACACCTGCGA
CTTCAAGACCGTGTACAAGGCCAAGAAGCCCGTGCAGCTGCCCGGCAACCACTACGTGGACTCCAAGCTG
GACATCACCAACCACAACGAGGACTACACCGTGGTGGAGCAGTACGAGCACGCCGAGGCCCGCCACTCCG
GCTCCCAGTAGCTCGAGTCATGTAATTAGTTATGTCACGCTTACATTCACGCCCTCCCCCCACATCCGCT
CTAACCGAAAAGGAAGGAGTTAGACAACCTGAAGTCTAGGTCCCTATTTATTTTTTTATAGTTATGTTAG
TATTAAGAACGTTATTTATATTTCAAATTTTTCTTTTTTTTCTGTACAGACGCGTGTACGCATGTAACAT
TATACTGAAAACCTTGCTTGAGAAGGTTTTGGGACGCTCGAAGGCTTTAATTTGCGGCCGGTACCCAGCT
TTTGTTCCCTTTAGTGAGGGTTAATTCCGAGCTTGGCGTAATCATGGTCATAGCTGTTTCCTGTGTGAAA
TTGTTATCCGCTCACAATTCCACACAACATAGGAGCCGGAAGCATAAAGTGTAAAGCCTGGGGTGCCTAA
TGAGTGAGGTAACTCACATTAATTGCGTTGCGCTCACTGCCCGCTTTCCAGTCGGGAAACCTGTCGTGCC
AGCTGCATTAATGAATCGGCCAACGCGCGGGGAGAGGCGGTTTGCGTATTGGGCGCTCTTCCGCTTCCTC
GCTCACTGACTCGCTGCGCTCGGTCGTTCGGCTGCGGCGAGCGGTATCAGCTCACTCAAAGGCGGTAATA
CGGTTATCCACAGAATCAGGGGATAACGCAGGAAAGAACATGTGAGCAAAAGGCCAGCAAAAGGCCAGGA
ACCGTAAAAAGGCCGCGTTGCTGGCGTTTTTCCATAGGCTCGGCCCCCCTGACGAGCATCACAAAAATCG
ACGCTCAAGTCAGAGGTGGCGAAACCCGACAGGACTATAAAGATACCAGGCGTTCCCCCCTGGAAGCTCC
CTCGTGCGCTCTCCTGTTCCGACCCTGCCGCTTACCGGATACCTGTCCGCCTTTCTCCCTTCGGGAAGCG
TGGCGCTTTCTCAATGCTCACGCTGTAGGTATCTCAGTTCGGTGTAGGTCGTTCGCTCCAAGCTGGGCTG
TGTGCACGAACCCCCCGTTCAGCCCGACCGCTGCGCCTTATCCGGTAACTATCGTCTTGAGTCCAACCCG
GTAAGACACGACTTATCGCCACTGGCAGCAGCCACTGGTAACAGGATTAGCAGAGCGAGGTATGTAGGCG
GTGCTACAGAGTTCTTGAAGTGGTGGCCTAACTACGGCTACACTAGAAGGACAGTATTTGGTATCTGCGC
TCTGCTGAAGCCAGTTACCTTCGGAAAAAGAGTTGGTAGCTCTTGATCCGGCAAACAAACCACCGCTGGT
AGCGGTGGTTTTTTTGTTTGCAAGCAGCAGATTACGCGCAGAAAAAAAGGATCTCAAGAAGATCCTTTGA
TCTTTTCTACGGGGTCTGACGCTCAGTGGAACGAAAACTCACGTTAAGGGATTTTGGTCATGAGATTATC
AAAAAGGATCTTCACCTAGATCCTTTTAAATTAAAAATGAAGTTTTAAATCAATCTAAAGTATATATGAG
TAAACTTGGTCTGACAGTTACCAATGCTTAATCAGTGAGGCACCTATCTCAGCGATCTGTCTATTTCGTT
CATCCATAGTTGCCTGACTGCCCGTCGTGTAGATAACTACGATACGGGAGGGCTTACCATCTGGCCCCAG
TGCTGCAATGATACCGCGAGACCCACGCTCACCGGCTCCAGATTTATCAGCAATAAACCAGCCAGCCGGA
AGGGCCGAGCGCAGAAGTGGTCCTGCAACTTTATCCGCCTCCATCCAGTCTATTAATTGTTGCCGGGAAG
CTAGAGTAAGTAGTTCGCCAGTTAATAGTTTGCGCAACGTTGTTGCCATTGCTACAGGCATCGTGGTGTC
ACGCTCGTCGTTTGGTATGGCTTCATTCAGCTCCGGTTCCCAACGATCAAGGCGAGTTACATGATCCCCC
ATGTTGTGAAAAAAAGCGGTTAGCTCCTTCGGTCCTCCGATCGTTGTCAGAAGTAAGTTGGCCGCAGTGT
TATCACTCATGGTTATGGCAGCACTGCATAATTCTCTTACTGTCATGCCATCCGTAAGATGCTTTTCTGT
GACTGGTGAGTACTCAACCAAGTCATTCTGAGAATAGTGTATGCGGCGACCGAGTTGCTCTTGCCCGGCG
TCAATACGGGATAATACCGCGCCACATAGCAGAACTTTAAAAGTGCTCATCATTGGAAAACGTTCTTCGG
GGCGAAAACTCTCAAGGATCTTACCGCTGTTGAGATCCAGTTCGATGTAACCCACTCGTGCACCCAACTG
ATCTTCAGCATCTTTTACTTTCACCAGCGTTTCTGGGTGAGCAAAAACAGGAAGGCAAAATGCCGCAAAA
AAGGGAATAAGGGCGACACGGAAATGTTGAATACTCATACTCTTCCTTTTTCAATATTATTGAAGCATTT
ATCAGGGTTATTGTCTCATGAGCGGATACATATTTGAATGTATTTAGAAAAATAAACAAATAGGGGTTCC
GCGCACATTTCCCCGAAAAGTGCCACCTGACGTCTAAGAAACCATTATTATCATGACATTAACCTATAAA
AATAGGCGTATCACGAGGCCCTTTCGTC
