>Addgene plasmid #14352 | pAG304GPD-ccdB-DsRed | addgene partial sequence | sequence record 20939 | 14352 with pRS_marker
TATATATATAATATGAGGAAGCATTTAATAGAACAGCATCGTAATATATGTGTACTTTGCAGTTATGACG
CCAGATGGCAGTAGTGGAAGATATTCTTTATTGAAAAATAGCTTGTCACCTTACGTACAATCTTGATCCG
GAGCTTTTCTTTTTTTGCCGATTAAGAATTAATTCGGTCGAAAAAAGAAAAGGAGAGGGCCAAGAGGGAG
GGCATTGGTGACTATTGAGCACGTGAGTATACGTGATTAAGCACACAAAGGCAGCTTGGAGTATGTCTGT
TATTAATTTCACAGGTAGTTCTGGTCCATTGGTGAAAGTTTGCGGCTTGCAGAGCACAGAGGCCGCAGAA
TGTGCTCTAGATTCCGATGCTGACTTGCTGGGTATTATATGTGTGCCCAATAGAAAGAGAACAATTGACC
CGGTTATTGCAAGGAAAATTTCAAGTCTTGTAAAAGCATATAAAAATAGTTCAGGCACTCCGAAATACTT
GGTTGGCGTGTTTCGTAATCAACCTAAGGAGGATGTTTTGGCTCTGGTCAATGATTACGGCATTGATATC
GTCCAACTGCATGGAGATGAGTCGTGGCAAGAATACCAAGAGTTCCTCGGTTTGCCAGTTATT
