>Addgene plasmid #14352 | pAG304GPD-ccdB-DsRed | addgene partial sequence | sequence record 20940 | 14352 with GW5
GAAAAGCCTGGGGGTGCCTAATGCGGCCGCCATAGTGACTGGATATGTTGTGTTTTACAGTATTATGTAG
TCTGTTTTTTATGCAAAATCTAATTTAATATATTGATATTTATATCATTTTACGTTTCTCGTTCAGCTTT
TTTGTACAAACTTGTGATGGGGGATCCACTAGTTCTAGAATCCGTCGAAACTAAGTTCTGGTGTTTTAAA
ACTAAAAAAAAGACTAACTATAAAAGTAGAATTTAAGAAGTTTAAGAAATAGATTTACAGAATTACAATC
AATACCTACCGTCTTTATATACTTATTAGTCAAGTAGGGGAATAATTTCAGGGAACTGGTTTCAACCTTT
TTTTTCAGCTTTTTCCAAATCAGAGAGAGCAGAAGGTAATAGAAGGTGTAAGAAAATGAGATAGATACAT
GCGTGGGTCAATTGCCTTGTGTCATCATTTACTCCAGGCAGGTTGCATCACTCCATTGAGGTTGTGCCCG
TTTTTTGCCTGTTTGTGCCCCTGTTCTCTGTAGTTGCGCTAAGAGAATGGACCTATGAACTGATGGTTGG
TGAAGAAAACAATATTTTGGTGCTGGGATTCTTTTTTTTTCTGGATGCCAGCTT
