>Addgene plasmid #14352 | pAG304GPD-ccdB-DsRed | addgene partial sequence | sequence record 20941 | 14352 with GW3
CGGGGAAGAGTGGCTGATCTCAGCCACCGCGAAAATGACATCAAAAACGCCATTAACCTGATGTTCTGGG
GAATATAAATGTCAGGCTCCCTTATACACAGCCAGTCTGCAGGTCGACCATAGTGACTGGATATGTTGTG
TTTTACAGTATTATGTAGTCTGTTTTTTATGCAAAATCTAATTTAATATATTGATATTTATATCATTTTA
CGTTTCTCGTTCAGCTTTCTTGTACAAAGTGGTGATGGGCTGCAGGAATTCGATATCAAGCTTAATGGAC
AACACCGAGGACGTCATCAAGGAGTTCATGCAGTTCAAGGTGCGCATGGAGGGCTCCGTGAACGGCCACT
ACTTCGAGATCGAGGGCGAGGGCGAGGGCAAGCCCTACGAGGGCACCCAGACCGCCAAGCTGCAGGTGAC
CAAGGGCGGCCCCCTGCCCTTCGCCTGGGACATCCTGTCCCCCCAGTTCCAGTACGGCTCCAAGGCCTAC
GTGAAGCACCCCGCCGACATCCCCGACTACATGAAGCTGTCCTTCCCCGAGGGCTTCACCTGGGAGCGCT
CCATGAACTTCGAGGACGGCGGCGTGGTGGAGGTGCAGCAGGACTCCTCCCTGCAGGACGGCACCTTCAT
CTACAAGGTGAAG
